>Addgene plasmid #179722 | pF(UG) hSyn Lamp1-SYT7alpha deltaTMD | addgene full sequence | sequence record 355793 | Addgene NGS Result
ATAAGGGATTTTGCCGATTTCGGCCTATTGGTTAAAAAATGAGCTGATTTAACAAAAATTTAACGCGAAT
TAATTCTGTGGAATGTGTGTCAGTTAGGGTGTGGAAAGTCCCCAGGCTCCCCAGCAGGCAGAAGTATGCA
AAGCATGCATCTCAATTAGTCAGCAACCAGGTGTGGAAAGTCCCCAGGCTCCCCAGCAGGCAGAAGTATG
CAAAGCATGCATCTCAATTAGTCAGCAACCATAGTCCCGCCCCTAACTCCGCCCATCCCGCCCCTAACTC
CGCCCAGTTCCGCCCATTCTCCGCCCCATGGCTGACTAATTTTTTTTATTTATGCAGAGGCCGAGGCCGC
CTCTGCCTCTGAGCTATTCCAGAAGTAGTGAGGAGGCTTTTTTGGAGGCCTAGGCTTTTGCAAAAAGCTC
CCGGGAGCTTGTATATCCATTTTCGGATCTGATCAGCACGTGTTGACAATTAATCATCGGCATAGTATAT
CGGCATAGTATAATACGACAAGGTGAGGAACTAAACCATGGCCAAGTTGACCAGTGCCGTTCCGGTGCTC
ACCGCGCGCGACGTCGCCGGAGCGGTCGAGTTCTGGACCGACCGGCTCGGGTTCTCCCGGGACTTCGTGG
AGGACGACTTCGCCGGTGTGGTCCGGGACGACGTGACCCTGTTCATCAGCGCGGTCCAGGACCAGGTGGT
GCCGGACAACACCCTGGCCTGGGTGTGGGTGCGCGGCCTGGACGAGCTGTACGCCGAGTGGTCGGAGGTC
GTGTCCACGAACTTCCGGGACGCCTCCGGGCCGGCCATGACCGAGATCGGCGAGCAGCCGTGGGGGCGGG
AGTTCGCCCTGCGCGACCCGGCCGGCAACTGCGTGCACTTCGTGGCCGAGGAGCAGGACTGACACGTGCT
ACGAGATTTCGATTCCACCGCCGCCTTCTATGAAAGGTTGGGCTTCGGAATCGTTTTCCGGGACGCCGGC
TGGATGATCCTCCAGCGCGGGGATCTCATGCTGGAGTTCTTCGCCCACCCCAACTTGTTTATTGCAGCTT
ATAATGGTTACAAATAAAGCAATAGCATCACAAATTTCACAAATAAAGCATTTTTTTCACTGCATTCTAG
TTGTGGTTTGTCCAAACTCATCAATGTATCTTATCATGTCTGTATACCGTCGACCTCTAGCTAGAGCTTG
GCGTAATCATGGTCATAGCTGTTTCCTGTGTGAAATTGTTATCCGCTCACAATTCCACACAACATACGAG
CCGGAAGCATAAAGTGTAAAGCCTGGGGTGCCTAATGAGTGAGCTAACTCACATTAATTGCGTTGCGCTC
ACTGCCCGCTTTCCAGTCGGGAAACCTGTCGTGCCAGCTGCATTAATGAATCGGCCAACGCGCGGGGAGA
GGCGGTTTGCGTATTGGGCGCTCTTCCGCTTCCTCGCTCACTGACTCGCTGCGCTCGGTCGTTCGGCTGC
GGCGAGCGGTATCAGCTCACTCAAAGGCGGTAATACGGTTATCCACAGAATCAGGGGATAACGCAGGAAA
GAACATGTGAGCAAAAGGCCAGCAAAAGGCCAGGAACCGTAAAAAGGCCGCGTTGCTGGCGTTTTTCCAT
AGGCTCCGCCCCCCTGACGAGCATCACAAAAATCGACGCTCAAGTCAGAGGTGGCGAAACCCGACAGGAC
TATAAAGATACCAGGCGTTTCCCCCTGGAAGCTCCCTCGTGCGCTCTCCTGTTCCGACCCTGCCGCTTAC
CGGATACCTGTCCGCCTTTCTCCCTTCGGGAAGCGTGGCGCTTTCTCATAGCTCACGCTGTAGGTATCTC
AGTTCGGTGTAGGTCGTTCGCTCCAAGCTGGGCTGTGTGCACGAACCCCCCGTTCAGCCCGACCGCTGCG
CCTTATCCGGTAACTATCGTCTTGAGTCCAACCCGGTAAGACACGACTTATCGCCACTGGCAGCAGCCAC
TGGTAACAGGATTAGCAGAGCGAGGTATGTAGGCGGTGCTACAGAGTTCTTGAAGTGGTGGCCTAACTAC
GGCTACACTAGAAGAACAGTATTTGGTATCTGCGCTCTGCTGAAGCCAGTTACCTTCGGAAAAAGAGTTG
GTAGCTCTTGATCCGGCAAACAAACCACCGCTGGTAGCGGTGGTTTTTTTGTTTGCAAGCAGCAGATTAC
GCGCAGAAAAAAAGGATCTCAAGAAGATCCTTTGATCTTTTCTACGGGGTCTGACGCTCAGTGGAACGAA
AACTCACGTTAAGGGATTTTGGTCATGAGATTATCAAAAAGGATCTTCACCTAGATCCTTTTAAATTAAA
AATGAAGTTTTAAATCAATCTAAAGTATATATGAGTAAACTTGGTCTGACAGTTACCAATGCTTAATCAG
TGAGGCACCTATCTCAGCGATCTGTCTATTTCGTTCATCCATAGTTGCCTGACTCCCCGTCGTGTAGATA
ACTACGATACGGGAGGGCTTACCATCTGGCCCCAGTGCTGCAATGATACCGCGAGACCCACGCTCACCGG
CTCCAGATTTATCAGCAATAAACCAGCCAGCCGGAAGGGCCGAGCGCAGAAGTGGTCCTGCAACTTTATC
CGCCTCCATCCAGTCTATTAATTGTTGCCGGGAAGCTAGAGTAAGTAGTTCGCCAGTTAATAGTTTGCGC
AACGTTGTTGCCATTGCTACAGGCATCGTGGTGTCACGCTCGTCGTTTGGTATGGCTTCATTCAGCTCCG
GTTCCCAACGATCAAGGCGAGTTACATGATCCCCCATGTTGTGCAAAAAAGCGGTTAGCTCCTTCGGTCC
TCCGATCGTTGTCAGAAGTAAGTTGGCCGCAGTGTTATCACTCATGGTTATGGCAGCACTGCATAATTCT
CTTACTGTCATGCCATCCGTAAGATGCTTTTCTGTGACTGGTGAGTACTCAACCAAGTCATTCTGAGAAT
AGTGTATGCGGCGACCGAGTTGCTCTTGCCCGGCGTCAATACGGGATAATACCGCGCCACATAGCAGAAC
TTTAAAAGTGCTCATCATTGGAAAACGTTCTTCGGGGCGAAAACTCTCAAGGATCTTACCGCTGTTGAGA
TCCAGTTCGATGTAACCCACTCGTGCACCCAACTGATCTTCAGCATCTTTTACTTTCACCAGCGTTTCTG
GGTGAGCAAAAACAGGAAGGCAAAATGCCGCAAAAAAGGGAATAAGGGCGACACGGAAATGTTGAATACT
CATACTCTTCCTTTTTCAATATTATTGAAGCATTTATCAGGGTTATTGTCTCATGAGCGGATACATATTT
GAATGTATTTAGAAAAATAAACAAATAGGGGTTCCGCGCACATTTCCCCGAAAAGTGCCACCTGACGTCG
ACGGATCGGGAGATCTCCCGATCCCCTATGGTGCACTCTCAGTACAATCTGCTCTGATGCCGCATAGTTA
AGCCAGTATCTGCTCCCTGCTTGTGTGTTGGAGGTCGCTGAGTAGTGCGCGAGCAAAATTTAAGCTACAA
CAAGGCAAGGCTTGACCGACAATTGCATGAAGAATCTGCTTAGGGTTAGGCGTTTTGCGCTGCTTCGCGA
TGTACGGGCCAGATATACGCGTTGACATTGATTATTGACTAGTTATTAATAGTAATCAATTACGGGGTCA
TTAGTTCATAGCCCATATATGGAGTTCCGCGTTACATAACTTACGGTAAATGGCCCGCCTGGCTGACCGC
CCAACGACCCCCGCCCATTGACGTCAATAATGACGTATGTTCCCATAGTAACGCCAATAGGGACTTTCCA
TTGACGTCAATGGGTGGAGTATTTACGGTAAACTGCCCACTTGGCAGTACATCAAGTGTATCATATGCCA
AGTACGCCCCCTATTGACGTCAATGACGGTAAATGGCCCGCCTGGCATTATGCCCAGTACATGACCTTAT
GGGACTTTCCTACTTGGCAGTACATCTACGTATTAGTCATCGCTATTACCATGGTGATGCGGTTTTGGCA
GTACATCAATGGGCGTGGATAGCGGTTTGACTCACGGGGATTTCCAAGTCTCCACCCCATTGACGTCAAT
GGGAGTTTGTTTTGGCACCAAAATCAACGGGACTTTCCAAAATGTCGTAACAACTCCGCCCCATTGACGC
AAATGGGCGGTAGGCGTGTACGGTGGGAGGTCTATATAAGCAGCGCGTTTTGCCTGTACTGGGTCTCTCT
GGTTAGACCAGATCTGAGCCTGGGAGCTCTCTGGCTAACTAGGGAACCCACTGCTTAAGCCTCAATAAAG
CTTGCCTTGAGTGCTTCAAGTAGTGTGTGCCCGTCTGTTGTGTGACTCTGGTAACTAGAGATCCCTCAGA
CCCTTTTAGTCAGTGTGGAAAATCTCTAGCAGTGGCGCCCGAACAGGGACTTGAAAGCGAAAGGGAAACC
AGAGGAGCTCTCTCGACGCAGGACTCGGCTTGCTGAAGCGCGCACGGCAAGAGGCGAGGGGCGGCGACTG
GTGAGTACGCCAAAAATTTTGACTAGCGGAGGCTAGAAGGAGAGAGATGGGTGCGAGAGCGTCAGTATTA
AGCGGGGGAGAATTAGATCGCGATGGGAAAAAATTCGGTTAAGGCCAGGGGGAAAGAAAAAATATAAATT
AAAACATATAGTATGGGCAAGCAGGGAGCTAGAACGATTCGCAGTTAATCCTGGCCTGTTAGAAACATCA
GAAGGCTGTAGACAAATACTGGGACAGCTACAACCATCCCTTCAGACAGGATCAGAAGAACTTAGATCAT
TATATAATACAGTAGCAACCCTCTATTGTGTGCATCAAAGGATAGAGATAAAAGACACCAAGGAAGCTTT
AGACAAGATAGAGGAAGAGCAAAACAAAAGTAAGACCACCGCACAGCAAGCGGCCGCTGATCTTCAGACC
TGGAGGAGGAGATATGAGGGACAATTGGAGAAGTGAATTATATAAATATAAAGTAGTAAAAATTGAACCA
TTAGGAGTAGCACCCACCAAGGCAAAGAGAAGAGTGGTGCAGAGAGAAAAAAGAGCAGTGGGAATAGGAG
CTTTGTTCCTTGGGTTCTTGGGAGCAGCAGGAAGCACTATGGGCGCAGCGTCAATGACGCTGACGGTACA
GGCCAGACAATTATTGTCTGGTATAGTGCAGCAGCAGAACAATTTGCTGAGGGCTATTGAGGCGCAACAG
CATCTGTTGCAACTCACAGTCTGGGGCATCAAGCAGCTCCAGGCAAGAATCCTGGCTGTGGAAAGATACC
TAAAGGATCAACAGCTCCTGGGGATTTGGGGTTGCTCTGGAAAACTCATTTGCACCACTGCTGTGCCTTG
GAATGCTAGTTGGAGTAATAAATCTCTGGAACAGATTTGGAATCACACGACCTGGATGGAGTGGGACAGA
GAAATTAACAATTACACAAGCTTAATACACTCCTTAATTGAAGAATCGCAAAACCAGCAAGAAAAGAATG
AACAAGAATTATTGGAATTAGATAAATGGGCAAGTTTGTGGAATTGGTTTAACATAACAAATTGGCTGTG
GTATATAAAATTATTCATAATGATAGTAGGAGGCTTGGTAGGTTTAAGAATAGTTTTTGCTGTACTTTCT
ATAGTGAATAGAGTTAGGCAGGGATATTCACCATTATCGTTTCAGACCCACCTCCCAACCCCGAGGGGAC
CCGACAGGCCCGAAGGAATAGAAGAAGAAGGTGGAGAGAGAGACAGAGACAGATCCATTCGATTAGTGAA
CGGATCGGCACTGCGTGCGCCAATTCTGCAGACAAATGGCAGTATTCATCCACAATTTTAAAAGAAAAGG
GGGGATTGGGGGGTACAGTGCAGGGGAAAGAATAGTAGACATAATAGCAACAGACATACAAACTAAAGAA
TTACAAAAACAAATTACAAAAATTCAAAATTTTCGGGTTTATTACAGGGACAGCAGAGATCCAGTTTGGT
TAATTAAAGTGCAAGTGGTTTTAGGACCAGGATGAGGCGGGGTGGGGGTGCCTACCTGACGACCGACCCC
GACCCACTGGACAAGCACCCAACCCCCATTCCCCAAATTGCGCATCCCCTATCAGAGAGGGGGAGGGGAA
ACAGGATGCGGCGAGGCGCGTGCGCACTGCCAGCTTCAGCACCGCGGACAGTGCCTTCGCCCCCGCCTGG
CGGCGCGCGCCACCGCCGCCTCAGCACTGAAGGCGCGCTGACGTCACTCGCCGGTCCCCCGTAAACTCCC
CTTCCCGGCCACCTTGGTCGCGTCCGCGCCGCCGCCGGCCCAGCCGGACCGCACCACGCGAGGCGCGAGA
TAGGGGGGCACGGGCGCGACCATCTGCGCTGCGGCGCCGGCGACTCAGCGCTGCCTCAGTCTGCGGTGGG
CAGCGGAGGAGTCGTGTCGTGCCTGAGAGCGCAGGTACGGCTAGCGGATCCGGTACCGCGGGCCCGCCAC
CATGGCGGCCCCGGGCGCCCGGCGGCCGCTGCTCCTGTTGCTGCTGGCAGGCCTTGCACACAGCGCCCCA
GCACTGTTCGAGGTGAAAGACAACAACGGCACAGCGTGTATAATGGCCAGCTTCTCTGCCTCCTTTCTGA
CCACCTATGAGGCTGGACATGTTTCTAAGGTCTCGAATATGACCCTGCCAGCCTCTGCAGAAGTCCTGAA
GAATAGCAGCTCTTGTGGTGAAAAGAATGCTTCTGAGCCCACCCTCGCAATCACCTTTGGAGAAGGATAT
TTACTGAAACTCACCTTCACAAAAAACACAACACGTTACAGTGTCCAGCACATGTATTTCACATATAACC
TGTCAGACACACAATTCTTTCCCAATGCCAGCTCCAAAGGGCCCGACACTGTGGATTCCACAACTGACAT
CAAGGCAGACATCAACAAAACATACCGATGTGTCAGCGACATCAGGGTCTACATGAAGAATGTGACCATT
GTGCTCTGGGACGCTACTATCCAGGCCTACCTGCCGAGTAGCAACTTCAGCAAGGAAGAGACACGCTGCC
CACAGGATCAACCTTCCCCAACTACTGGGCCACCCAGCCCCTCACCACCACTTGTGCCCACAAACCCCAG
TGTGTCCAAGTACAATGTGACTGGTGACAATGGAACCTGCCTGCTGGCCTCTATGGCACTGCAACTCAAC
ATCACCTACATGAAGAAGGACAACACGACTGTGACCAGAGCATTCAACATCAACCCAAGTGACAAATATA
GTGGGACTTGCGGTGCCCAGTTGGTGACCCTGAAGGTGGGGAACAAGAGCAGAGTCCTGGAGCTGCAGTT
TGGGATGAATGCCACTTCTAGCCTGTTTTTCCTGCAAGGAGTTCAGTTGAACATGACTCTTCCTGATGCC
ATAGAGCCCACGTTCAGCACCTCCAACTATTCCCTGAAAGCTCTTCAGGCCAGTGTCGGCAACTCATACA
AGTGCAACAGTGAGGAGCACATCTTTGTCAGCAAGGCGCTCGCCCTCAATGTCTTCAGCGTGCAAGTCCA
GGCTTTCAGGGTAGAAAGTGACAGGTTTGGGTCTGTGGAAGAGTGTGTACAGGACGGTAACAACATGCTG
ATCCCCATTGCTGTGGGCGGGGCCCTGGCAGGGCTGGTCCTCATCGTCCTCATCGCCTACCTCATCGGCA
GGAAGAGGAGTCACGCGGGCTATCAGACCATCCGCAAACTGGGCAAACGCTACAAGAATTCCTTGGAGAC
GGTGGGCACGCCAGACTCGGGGCGTGGGCGCGGTGAGAAGAAAGCCATCAAGTTGCCTGCAGGAGGGAAG
GCTGTGAATACAGCCCCAGTGCCCGGCCAGACGCCACACGATGAGTCTGACCGCAGAACGGAGACCCGTT
CCTCTGTCTCGGACCTCGTCAACTCCCTTACCAGCGAGATGCTCATGCTCTCCCCAGGTTCTGAGGAGGA
TGAGGCCCACGAGGGCTGCAGCCGAGAGAACCTGGGCCGAATCCAGTTCAGTGTTGGCTACAACTTCCAA
GAGTCCACACTCACCGTGAAGGTCATGAAGGCCCAAGAGCTGCCAGCCAAGGACTTCAGCGGTACTAGTG
ACCCCTTTGTCAAGATCTACCTGCTACCCGACAAGAAGCACAAACTGGAGACCAAGGTGAAGCGGAAGAA
TCTAAACCCGCACTGGAATGAGACCTTTCTATTTGAAGGGTTTCCCTACGAGAAAGTGGTGCAGAGGGTC
CTCTACCTCCAGGTCCTGGATTATGACCGTTTCAGCCGCAATGACCCCATTGGGGAGGTGTCCATCCCTC
TGAACAAGGTGGACCTGACCCAGATGCAGACCTTCTGGAAGGATCTGAAGCCATGCAGCGATGGGAGTGG
GAGCCGAGGGGAGCTGCTCTTGTCCCTCTGCTACAACCCCTCTGCCAACTCCATCATCGTGAACATCATC
AAAGCTCGAAACCTCAAAGCCATGGACATCGGGGGCACATCAGACCCCTATGTGAAGGTGTGGCTGATGT
ATAAAGACAAGCGGGTAGAGAAAAAGAAGACTGTGACAAAGAAGAGGAACCTGAACCCCATCTTCAATGA
GTCTTTCGCCTTCGACATACCCACGGAGAAGCTGAGGGAGACCACGATCATCATCACTGTCATGGACAAA
GACAAGCTCAGCCGCAACGACGTCATCGGCAAGATCTACCTGTCCTGGAAGAGCGGACCAGGTGAAGTGA
AACACTGGAAGGACATGATCGCTCGTCCCCGGCAGCCTGTGGCCCAGTGGCACCAGCTGAAAGCCTGAGG
CCGCACTCCTCAGCTAGAATTCGATATCAAGCTTATCGATAATCAACCTCTGGATTACAAAATTTGTGAA
AGATTGACTGGTATTCTTAACTATGTTGCTCCTTTTACGCTATGTGGATACGCTGCTTTAATGCCTTTGT
ATCATGCTATTGCTTCCCGTATGGCTTTCATTTTCTCCTCCTTGTATAAATCCTGGTTGCTGTCTCTTTA
TGAGGAGTTGTGGCCCGTTGTCAGGCAACGTGGCGTGGTGTGCACTGTGTTTGCTGACGCAACCCCCACT
GGTTGGGGCATTGCCACCACCTGTCAGCTCCTTTCCGGGACTTTCGCTTTCCCCCTCCCTATTGCCACGG
CGGAACTCATCGCCGCCTGCCTTGCCCGCTGCTGGACAGGGGCTCGGCTGTTGGGCACTGACAATTCCGT
GGTGTTGTCGGGGAAATCATCGTCCTTTCCTTGGCTGCTCGCCTGTGTTGCCACCTGGATTCTGCGCGGG
ACGTCCTTCTGCTACGTCCCTTCGGCCCTCAATCCAGCGGACCTTCCTTCCCGCGGCCTGCTGCCGGCTC
TGCGGCCTCTTCCGCGTCTTCGCCTTCGCCCTCAGACGAGTCGGATCTCCCTTTGGGCCGCCTCCCCGCA
TCGATACCGTCGACCTCGAGACCTAGAAAAACATGGAGCAATCACAAGTAGCAATACAGCAGCTACCAAT
GCTGATTGTGCCTGGCTAGAAGCACAAGAGGAGGAGGAGGTGGGTTTTCCAGTCACACCTCAGGTACCTT
TAAGACCAATGACTTACAAGGCAGCTGTAGATCTTAGCCACTTTTTAAAAGAAAAGGGGGGACTGGAAGG
GCTAATTCACTCCCAACGAAGACAAGATATCCTTGATCTGTGGATCTACCACACACAAGGCTACTTCCCT
GATTGGCAGAACTACACACCAGGGCCAGGGATCAGATATCCACTGACCTTTGGATGGTGCTACAAGCTAG
TACCAGTTGAGCAAGAGAAGGTAGAAGAAGCCAATGAAGGAGAGAACACCCGCTTGTTACACCCTGTGAG
CCTGCATGGGATGGATGACCCGGAGAGAGAAGTATTAGAGTGGAGGTTTGACAGCCGCCTAGCATTTCAT
CACATGGCCCGAGAGCTGCATCCGGACTGTACTGGGTCTCTCTGGTTAGACCAGATCTGAGCCTGGGAGC
TCTCTGGCTAACTAGGGAACCCACTGCTTAAGCCTCAATAAAGCTTGCCTTGAGTGCTTCAAGTAGTGTG
TGCCCGTCTGTTGTGTGACTCTGGTAACTAGAGATCCCTCAGACCCTTTTAGTCAGTGTGGAAAATCTCT
AGCAGGGCCCGTTTAAACCCGCTGATCAGCCTCGACTGTGCCTTCTAGTTGCCAGCCATCTGTTGTTTGC
CCCTCCCCCGTGCCTTCCTTGACCCTGGAAGGTGCCACTCCCACTGTCCTTTCCTAATAAAATGAGGAAA
TTGCATCGCATTGTCTGAGTAGGTGTCATTCTATTCTGGGGGGTGGGGTGGGGCAGGACAGCAAGGGGGA
GGATTGGGAAGACAATAGCAGGCATGCTGGGGATGCGGTGGGCTCTATGGCTTCTGAGGCGGAAAGAACC
AGCTGGGGCTCTAGGGGGTATCCCC
[124 nt withheld, positions 10386-10509]
C
[91 nt withheld, positions 10511-10601]
A
[49 nt withheld, positions 10603-10651]
CCTTTGACGTTGGAGTCCACGTTCTTT
[37 nt withheld, positions 10679-10715]
ACCCTATCTCGGTCTATTCTTTTGATTT
Features (pLannotate 1.2.2; 31 found; start..end, strand, type, name):
     85..414     +  promoter       SV40 promoter: SV40 enhancer and early promoter
    462..509     +  promoter       EM7 promoter: synthetic bacterial promoter&nbsp
    528..902     +  CDS            BleoR: antibiotic-binding protein; Sh ble from Streptoalloteichus hindustanus; confers resistance to bleomycin, phleomycin, and Zeocin™
    912..1037    +  CDS            ble (fragment): BLE_KLEPN - Experimental evidence at protein level: Swiss-Prot protein existence level 1. Binding protein with a strong affinity to the bleomycin family of antibiotics. Binds to CL990; an antimitotic-antibiotic compound. From Klebsiella pneumoniae.
   1032..1153    +  polyA_signal   SV40 poly(A) signal: SV40 polyadenylation signal
   1224..1246    -  protein_bind   lac operator (fragment): The lac repressor binds to the lac operator to inhibit transcription in E. coli. This inhibition can be relieved by adding lactose or isopropyl-β-D-thiogalactopyranoside (IPTG). lac repressor encoded by lacI
   1250..1280    -  promoter       lac promoter: promoter for the E. coli lac operon
   1295..1316    -  protein_bind   CAP binding site: CAP binding activates transcription in the presence of cAMP. E. coli catabolite activator protein
   1329..1421    -  CDS            lacI (fragment): lac repressor; lacI; The lac repressor binds to the lac operator to inhibit transcription in E. coli. This inhibition can be relieved by adding lactose or isopropyl-β-D-thiogalactopyranoside (IPTG).
   1604..2192    -  rep_origin     ori: high-copy-number ColE1/pMB1/pBR322/pUC origin of replication
   2363..3223    -  CDS            AmpR: β-lactamase; bla; confers resistance to ampicillin, carbenicillin, and related antibiotics
   3224..3328    -  promoter       AmpR promoter: bla
   3387..3439    -  misc_feature   bom (fragment): basis of mobility region from pBR322
   3594..3973    +  enhancer       CMV enhancer: human cytomegalovirus immediate early enhancer
   3974..4173    +  promoter       CMV promoter: human cytomegalovirus (CMV) immediate early promoter
   4191..4371    +  LTR            5' LTR (truncated): truncated 5' long terminal repeat (LTR) from HIV-1
   4418..4543    +  misc_feature   HIV-1 Ψ: packaging signal of human immunodeficiency virus type 1
   4527..4890    +  CDS            HIV-1 gag (fragment): gag protein from human immunodeficiency virus 1; gag
   5036..5269    +  misc_feature   RRE: The Rev response element (RRE) of HIV-1 allows for Rev-dependent mRNA export from the nucleus to the cytoplasm.
   5646..5746    +  CDS            Rev (fragment): human immunodeficiency virus 1 (HIV-1) Rev protein; rev; enhances nuclear export of unspliced and incompletely spliced viral mRNAs
   5796..5913    +  misc_feature   cPPT/CTS: central polypurine tract and central termination sequence of HIV-1
   5958..6404    +  promoter       hSyn promoter: human synapsin I promoter; confers neuron-specific expression (Kügler et al., 2003)
   6442..7662    +  CDS            LAMP1: rat lysosome-associated membrane glycoprotein 1
   7663..8745    +  CDS            Syt7 (fragment): SYT7_MOUSE - Experimental evidence at protein level: Swiss-Prot protein existence level 1. Ca(2+) sensor involved in Ca(2+)-dependent exocytosis of secretory and synaptic vesicles through Ca(2+) and phospholipid binding to the C2 domain. Ca(2+) induces binding of the C2-domains to phospholipid membranes and to assembled SNARE-complexes; both actions contribute to triggering exocytosis. SYT7 binds Ca(2+) with high affinity and slow kinetics compared to other synaptotagmins (PubMed:26738595). Involved in Ca(2+)-triggered lysosomal exocytosis, a major component of the plasma membrane repair (By s
   8767..8791    +  misc_feature   MCS (fragment): pBluescript multiple cloning site
   8791..9379    +  misc_feature   WPRE: woodchuck hepatitis virus posttranscriptional regulatory element
   9316..9897    +  CDS            nef (fragment): NEF_HV1H2 - Experimental evidence at protein level: Swiss-Prot protein existence level 1. Extracellular Nef protein targets CD4(+) T-lymphocytes for apoptosis by interacting with CXCR4 surface receptors. From Human immunodeficiency virus type 1 group M subtype B (isolate HXB2) (HIV-1).
   9904..10084   +  LTR            5' LTR (truncated): truncated 5' long terminal repeat (LTR) from HIV-1
  10116..10340   +  polyA_signal   bGH poly(A) signal: bovine growth hormone polyadenylation signal
  10344..10365   +  promoter       SV40 promoter (fragment): SV40 enhancer and early promoter
  10386..71      +  rep_origin     f1 ori (across the origin) (sequence partly withheld): f1 bacteriophage origin of replication; arrow indicates direction of (+) strand synthesis
