[The description below was written by a language model from this plasmid's Addgene catalogue record and pLannotate feature annotations shown in this document.]
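Description:
pF(UG) hSyn Lamp1-SYT7alpha deltaTMD is a lentiviral transfer plasmid built on the FUGW-derived pFUGW backbone for neuron-specific expression of a lysosome-targeted form of mouse synaptotagmin 7. It is propagated in E. coli as a high-copy plasmid through a ColE1/pUC-type origin with ampicillin selection (AmpR under its bla promoter), and an f1 origin is also present. The backbone additionally carries an SV40 promoter/EM7 promoter–BleoR–SV40 poly(A) cassette, which could confer Zeocin/bleomycin resistance in mammalian or bacterial cells. This cassette lies outside the LTR-flanked region, so it would not be packaged into virus.

The viral genome is transcribed from a CMV enhancer/promoter fused to a truncated HIV-1 5' LTR. It contains the Ψ packaging signal with a partial gag sequence, the RRE for Rev-dependent nuclear export, and the cPPT/CTS element. A second truncated LTR at the 3' end is followed by a bGH polyadenylation signal. Packaging and envelope functions are not encoded and must be supplied in trans.

Within the viral genome, the human synapsin I promoter drives a single fusion reading frame. Rat LAMP1, a lysosomal membrane glycoprotein, is joined directly to a mouse Syt7 fragment, which the name indicates is the alpha isoform lacking its own transmembrane domain. LAMP1 thus replaces the native membrane anchor and redirects the Syt7 portion, which should retain the Ca2+-sensing C2 domains, to lysosomal membranes. A WPRE downstream of the fusion enhances transcript stability and expression. No fluorescent reporter or epitope tag is annotated. The construct is suited to transducing neurons to test how the subcellular location of Syt7 affects its function.
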