Addgene plasmid #179722: pF(UG) hSyn Lamp1-SYT7alpha deltaTMD
Purpose: Lentiviral expression of lysosome-targeted mouse Syt7
Depositing lab: Edwin Chapman. Depositing organization: University of Wisconsin, Madison. Publication: Synaptotagmin 7 is targeted to the axonal plasma membrane through gamma-secretase processing to promote synaptic vesicle docking in mouse hippocampal neurons. Vevea JD, Kusick GF, Courtney KC, Chen E, Watanabe S, Chapman ER. Elife. 2021 Sep 20;10. pii: 67261. doi: 10.7554/eLife.67261. PubMed 34543184.
Backbone
  Vector backbone: PFUGW
  Vector type: Lentiviral
Growth in bacteria
  Bacterial resistance: Ampicillin, 100 μg/mL
  Growth temperature: 37°C
  Growth strain: NEB Stable
  Copy number: High Copy
Gene/Insert
  Gene/Insert name: SYT7
  Species: M. musculus (mouse)
  Entrez Gene: Syt7 (a.k.a. B230112P13Rik)
  Cloning method: Ligation Independent Cloning
Terms and licenses: Academic/Nonprofit Terms; Industry Terms: Not Available to Industry
How to cite: pF(UG) hSyn Lamp1-SYT7alpha deltaTMD was a gift from Edwin Chapman (Addgene plasmid # 179722 ; http://n2t.net/addgene:179722 ; RRID:Addgene_179722)
